Addgene plasmid #139793: pET19b_4CL:P7SHb + STS:P8SHb
Purpose: expression of biosynthetic enzymes 4CL and STS in fusion with CC
Depositing lab: Roman Jerala. Depositing organization: National Institute of Chemistry. Publication: Metabolic enzyme clustering by coiled coils improves the biosynthesis of resveratrol and mevalonate. Fink T, Stevovic B, Verwaal R, Roubos JA, Gaber R, Bencina M, Jerala R, Gradisar H. AMB Express. 2020 May 24;10(1):97. doi: 10.1186/s13568-020-01031-5. PubMed 32448937.
Backbone
  Vector backbone: pET19b
  Backbone size w/o insert (bp): 5700
  Vector type: Bacterial Expression
Growth in bacteria
  Bacterial resistance: Ampicillin, 100 μg/mL
  Growth temperature: 37°C
  Growth strain: DH5alpha
  Copy number: Unknown
Gene/Insert 1
  Gene/Insert name: 4CL:P7SHb
  Species: A. thaliana (mustard weed)
  Insert size (bp): 1800
Gene/Insert 2
  Gene/Insert name: STS:P8SHb
  Species: vitis vinifera
  Insert size (bp): 1400
Terms and licenses: Academic/Nonprofit Terms; Industry Terms: Not Available to Industry
How to cite: pET19b_4CL:P7SHb + STS:P8SHb was a gift from Roman Jerala (Addgene plasmid # 139793 ; http://n2t.net/addgene:139793 ; RRID:Addgene_139793)
