[The description below was written by a language model from this plasmid's Addgene catalogue record and pLannotate feature annotations shown in this document.]
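Description:
pET19b_4CL:P7SHb + STS:P8SHb is a bacterial expression plasmid of about 9 kb, built on the pET19b backbone, that co-expresses two plant enzymes of the resveratrol pathway in E. coli, each fused to a coiled-coil (CC) peptide. It replicates from a ColE1/pBR322-type origin accompanied by the rop gene and the bom mobility region, features associated with moderate rather than high copy number, although the record lists copy number as unknown. Selection is by ampicillin through the β-lactamase gene and its own promoter. Several annotated tetracycline-resistance fragments are pBR322-derived remnants of the backbone and not a functional marker.

The payload consists of two separate, similarly organised expression cassettes in the same orientation. Each has a T7 promoter followed by a lac operator, the T7 gene 10 ribosome binding site, a short N-terminal stretch annotated as a 6xHis-type tag fragment, the enzyme coding sequence and a T7 terminator. One cassette encodes Arabidopsis thaliana 4-coumarate:CoA ligase (4CL1), which activates hydroxycinnamic acids to their CoA thioesters, and the other encodes Vitis vinifera stilbene synthase (STS/VST1), which converts that intermediate to a stilbene. The P7SHb and P8SHb segments named in the inserts are not individually annotated. They presumably lie in the unannotated regions after each enzyme coding sequence, near the short hits labelled as SET1 fragments. A plasmid-borne lacI gene supplies repressor, so expression is IPTG-inducible in hosts providing T7 RNA polymerase. The construct's stated purpose is to express 4CL and STS as coiled-coil fusions, and the associated publication title indicates that such coiled coils cluster metabolic enzymes to improve biosynthesis of resveratrol.
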