Features (pLannotate 1.2.2; 26 found; start..end, strand, type, name):
     27..74      -  terminator     T7 terminator: transcription terminator for bacteriophage T7 RNA polymerase
     82..131     -  CDS            SET1 (fragment): solubility-enhancement tag derived from T7 phage gene 10B
    247..1422    -  CDS            VINST1: THS1_VITVI - Also known as STS2, VST1. Experimental evidence at protein level: Swiss-Prot protein existence level 1. Mediates resistance to pathogens which are sensitive to stilbenes such as Botrytis cinerea, Eutypa lata and Plasmopora viticola by enhancing the production of phytoalexins. Confers resistance to Phytophthora palmivora when expressed in papaya. From Vitis vinifera (Grape).
   1468..1485    -  CDS            capTEV™ (fragment): composite tag for in vivo biotinylation, TEV protease cleavage, and 6xHis tagging
   1498..1520    -  RBS            RBS: efficient ribosome binding site from bacteriophage T7 gene 10 (Olins and Rangwala, 1989)
   1535..1559    -  protein_bind   lac operator: The lac repressor binds to the lac operator to inhibit transcription in E. coli. This inhibition can be relieved by adding lactose or isopropyl-β-D-thiogalactopyranoside (IPTG). lac repressor encoded by lacI
   1560..1578    -  promoter       T7 promoter: promoter for bacteriophage T7 RNA polymerase
   1636..1740    +  CDS            TcR (fragment): tetracycline efflux protein; tet; confers resistance to tetracycline
   1763..1810    -  terminator     T7 terminator: transcription terminator for bacteriophage T7 RNA polymerase
   1818..1867    -  CDS            SET1 (fragment): solubility-enhancement tag derived from T7 phage gene 10B
   1986..3668    -  CDS            4CL1: 4CL1_ARATH - Experimental evidence at protein level: Swiss-Prot protein existence level 1. Produces CoA thioesters of a variety of hydroxy- and methoxy- substituted cinnamic acids, which are used to synthesize several phenylpropanoid-derived compounds, including anthocyanins, flavonoids, isoflavonoids, coumarins, lignin, suberin and wall-bound phenolics. From Arabidopsis thaliana (Mouse-ear cress).
   3714..3731    -  CDS            capTEV™ (fragment): composite tag for in vivo biotinylation, TEV protease cleavage, and 6xHis tagging
   3744..3766    -  RBS            RBS: efficient ribosome binding site from bacteriophage T7 gene 10 (Olins and Rangwala, 1989)
   3781..3805    -  protein_bind   lac operator: The lac repressor binds to the lac operator to inhibit transcription in E. coli. This inhibition can be relieved by adding lactose or isopropyl-β-D-thiogalactopyranoside (IPTG). lac repressor encoded by lacI
   3806..3824    -  promoter       T7 promoter: promoter for bacteriophage T7 RNA polymerase
   3846..4125    +  CDS            TcR (fragment): tetracycline efflux protein; tet; confers resistance to tetracycline
   4133..4210    +  promoter       lacI promoter: lacI
   4211..5293    +  CDS            lacI: lac repressor; lacI; The lac repressor binds to the lac operator to inhibit transcription in E. coli. This inhibition can be relieved by adding lactose or isopropyl-β-D-thiogalactopyranoside (IPTG).
   5306..5327    +  protein_bind   CAP binding site: CAP binding activates transcription in the presence of cAMP. E. coli catabolite activator protein
   5342..5966    +  CDS            TcR (fragment): tetracycline efflux protein; tet; confers resistance to tetracycline
   6208..6588    -  CDS            YPB1_ECOLX: Protein predicted: Swiss-Prot protein existence level 4. From Escherichia coli.
   6605..6796    +  CDS            rop: Rop protein, which maintains plasmids at low copy number; rop
   6898..7037    +  misc_feature   bom: basis of mobility region from pBR322
   7223..7811    -  rep_origin     ori: high-copy-number ColE1/pMB1/pBR322/pUC origin of replication
   7982..8842    -  CDS            AmpR: β-lactamase; bla; confers resistance to ampicillin, carbenicillin, and related antibiotics
   8843..8947    -  promoter       AmpR promoter: bla
>Addgene plasmid #139793 | pET19b_4CL:P7SHb + STS:P8SHb | addgene full sequence | sequence record 298545 | Addgene NGS Result
TTCCCGGATATAGTTCCTCCTTTCAGCAAAAAACCCCTCAAGACCCGTTTAGAGGCCCCAAGGGGTTATG
CTAGTTATTGCTCAGCGGTGGCAGCAGCCAACTCAGCTTCCTTTCGGGCTTTGTTAGCAGCCGGATCCTT
AGCGCTCAAGATACTCGTTCTCGCGCTTTAATTCGCGGATTTTGCGCTCCAATTCGCGGTTTTCGCGCTT
CAGCTCTTCGATTTTATCTTCGGGGGAGCCGCTGCCATTGGTAACCATCGGAATGCTATGCAGAACAACG
GTTTCAATGGTCAGACCCGGACCAAAACCAAACAGAACACCCCAATCCAGACCTTCACCGGTGGTTGCAC
GTTCACCTTTCAGGCTTTTTTTGCGCATTTCATCCAGAATAAACAGAACACATGCGCTGCTCATATTACC
ATATTCGCTCAGAACATGACGGGTTGCTTCCAGTTTCTTTTTGTCCAGGTTCAGTTTTGCTTCAACTGCA
TCCAGAATTGCCGGACCACCCGGATGTGCAATCCAAAACAGGCTATTCCAATCGCTAATACCCAGCGGAT
CAAATGCCTGGGTCAGACATTTTTCAACATTTTCGCTAATCAGGGTCGGAACATTCGGCCACAGATGAAA
GGTCAGACCAACTTCACGCAGATTACCTGCAATTGCACCGGCACTATTCGGAATAAAGGTCTGTGCTGCG
CTAACCAGCTGAAACAGCGGACGTTCAATGCTAATATCCGGATCGCTACCAACAATAACTGCTGCGCTAC
CATCACCAAACAGTGCCTGACCAACCAGGCTATCCAGTGCATCTTCGCTCGGACCACGAAAGGTAACAAC
GGTAATTTCGCTACAAACAACCAGAACACGTGCACCGGCATTATTTTCTGCCAGATCTTTTGCGGTACGC
AGAACGGTGCCACCGGCATAACAACCCTGATGATACAGCATAACACGACGAACGCTCGGTTCCAGACCCA
GCAGATTTGCCAGTTTATAATCTGCACCAGGCATTTCAACACCACTGGTGGTACAAAAAACCAGATGGGT
AATTTTGCTTTTCGGCTGACCCCATTCTTTCAGGGCTTTCAGTGCTGCTTCTTTACCCAGTTTCGGAACT
TCTGCGGTGATAATTTCTTGACGAATATTCAGGCTCGGTGCCATATATGCACCAATATTCGGATGTTCTT
CCAGCATTTCTTCGGTCAGGTGGATATAGCGTTTTTTGATCATGCTTTTATCGCAGATGCGGTTAAATTT
CTTTTTCAGTGCGGTCATGTGTTCGCTTTTGGTCACTTTAAAGTAATAATCGGCATAATCGCTCTGATAA
ACACAATGATCCGGTGTTGCGGTGCCAATTGCCAGAATGGTTGCCGGACCTTTTGCACGCTGTGCATTAC
GAAATTCTTCAACGCTTGCCATATGCTTGTCGTCGTCGTCGATATGGCCGCTGCTGTGATGATGATGATG
ATGATGATGATGATGGCCCATGGTATATCTCCTTCTTAAAGTTAAACAAAATTATTTCTAGAGGGGAATT
GTTATCCGCTCACAATTCCCCTATAGTGAGTCGTATTAAAGCTTTAATGCGGTAGTTTATCACAGTTAAA
TTGCTAACGCAGTCAGGCACCGTGTATGAAATCTAACAATGCGCTCATCGTCATCCTCGGCACCGTCACC
CTGGATGCTGTAGGCATAGGCTTGGTTATGCCGGTACTGCCGGGCCTCTTGCGGGATATCCGGATATAGT
TCCTCCTTTCAGCAAAAAACCCCTCAAGACCCGTTTAGAGGCCCCAAGGGGTTATGCTAGTTATTGCTCA
GCGGTGGCAGCAGCCAACTCAGCTTCCTTTCGGGCTTTGTTAGCAGCCGGATCCTTAACGTTTCAAATAC
TCGTTCTTTTCCTCCAGCTCACGGATTTCGCGTTTAAGCTCTTCATTTTTTTCTTCCAATTCACGAATCT
CGTCTTCCGGGGAGCCGCTGCCACCCAGACCATTTGCCAGTTTTGCACGCAGATCTTTACGCAGAATTTT
ACCGCTCGGTGCTTTCGGAATGCTCTCGGTAAAAAACACTTTGTTGATGCGTTTGTAGAACACCACCTGT
TTGCTAACAAACTGTTTAACATCATCTTCGCTCAGTTCGCTATCTTTGCTTTTCACAACAAATGCAACCG
GAACTTCGCCTGCTGCTTCTTCTTTCATTGCAACAACTGCAACATCGGTAATATCCGGATGACCAATCAG
CAGTGCTTCCAGTTCTGCCGGTGCAACCTGAAAACCTTTGTATTTGATCAGCTCTTTCAGACGATCCACA
ATAAACAGTTCGTCATCATCATCAATCAGACCAATATCACCTGTATGCAGCCAACCATCTTTATCAATGG
TTTCTGCGGTTGCTGCCGGATTATTCAGATAGCCTTTCATAATCTGGTGACCACGAATACAAATTTCACC
AGGCTGATTACGGCTCAGGCTATCACCGGTATCCGGATCAACAATTTTCATTTCTGCATTACGAACAACG
GTGCCACATGCACCACTTTTAACCGGAAACGGTTCTTTTGCAAAACCCAGGCTCATTGCCAGAACCGGAC
CTGCTTCGGTCATACCATAACCCTGACCCAGTTTTGCATTCGGAAATTTGGCATTAACTGCATCTTCCAG
TTCTTTACCCAGCGGAGCTGCACCGCTTTTAACAACACGAATGCTGCTCAGATCATATTTTTCGGTTTCG
CTGCTTTTTGCAATTGCCAGAACAATAGGCGGAACCATCGGTGCAACGGTAACTTTACAACGCTGGATCA
GTTCCAGCAGCAGATTAATTTCAAATTTCGGCATAATCAGAATTGCTGCACCAACACGCAGACCACACAG
CATAATGCTATTCAGTGCATAAATATGAAACATCGGCAGCACACACAGAATAACATCGTCGCTATGAAAA
TACAGATTCGGATTTTCACCATCAACCTGCTGTGCAACGCTGGTAACCAGACCTTTATGGGTCAGCATAA
CACCTTTCGGCAGACCGGTGGTGCCGCTGCTATACGGCAGTGCAACAACATCATCCGGACTAATTTCAAC
GCTATCAATAACTTCGCTTGCTTCGGTGGTGCTCTGGGTCAGTTCGGTAAAACGCAGACAACCTTCCGGA
ATCGGAACGCTTTCATTATCATCGATGCAAACAATCACAACACCATCATCATTTTGCAGCGGTTTGATTT
TGTCCACGTAACGTGCTTCGGTAATAATCAGTTTGGTGTTGCTTGCTTTTGCCTGTTTTGCAATTTCTGC
CGGTGTAAAAAACGGATTTGCTGCGGTTGCGGTTGCACCACGAAAGCTGGCTGCCAGAAAGCTCAGAACA
AATTCCGGACAATTCGGCAGCAGCAGCATAACAACGTCATTCTGATTCACACCCAGTTTATGAAAATTGG
CTGCAATCTGACGGCTGATCACATGAACATCACTATAGGTATAAACATGACCGGTCGGACCATTAATCAG
ACACGGTTTGGTGGCAAACTCGCTAATGTTCTGAAAGATATAATCGTGCAGGCTCAGATGATTCGGAATA
TAGATATCCGGCAGTTTGCTACGAAAAATCACGTCGCTGTTGTTATTGTTGCTCTGTTTTTCCATAACCT
GGCTAACTGCCTGTTCTTGCGGTGCCATATGCTTGTCGTCGTCGTCGATATGGCCGCTGCTGTGATGATG
ATGATGATGATGATGATGATGGCCCATGGTATATCTCCTTCTTAAAGTTAAACAAAATTATTTCTAGAGG
GGAATTGTTATCCGCTCACAATTCCCCTATAGTGAGTCGTATTAATTTCGCGGGATCGAGATCTCGATCC
TCTACGCCGGACGCATCGTGGCCGGCATCACCGGCGCCACAGGTGCGGTTGCTGGCGCCTATATCGCCGA
CATCACCGATGGGGAAGATCGGGCTCGCCACTTCGGGCTCATGAGCGCTTGTTTCGGCGTGGGTATGGTG
GCAGGCCCCGTGGCCGGGGGACTGTTGGGCGCCATCTCCTTGCATGCACCATTCCTTGCGGCGGCGGTGC
TCAACGGCCTCAACCTACTACTGGGCTGCTTCCTAATGCAGGAGTCGCATAAGGGAGAGCGTCGAGATCC
CGGACACCATCGAATGGCGCAAAACCTTTCGCGGTATGGCATGATAGCGCCCGGAAGAGAGTCAATTCAG
GGTGGTGAATGTGAAACCAGTAACGTTATACGATGTCGCAGAGTATGCCGGTGTCTCTTATCAGACCGTT
TCCCGCGTGGTGAACCAGGCCAGCCACGTTTCTGCGAAAACGCGGGAAAAAGTGGAAGCGGCGATGGCGG
AGCTGAATTACATTCCCAACCGCGTGGCACAACAACTGGCGGGCAAACAGTCGTTGCTGATTGGCGTTGC
CACCTCCAGTCTGGCCCTGCACGCGCCGTCGCAAATTGTCGCGGCGATTAAATCTCGCGCCGATCAACTG
GGTGCCAGCGTGGTGGTGTCGATGGTAGAACGAAGCGGCGTCGAAGCCTGTAAAGCGGCGGTGCACAATC
TTCTCGCGCAACGCGTCAGTGGGCTGATCATTAACTATCCGCTGGATGACCAGGATGCCATTGCTGTGGA
AGCTGCCTGCACTAATGTTCCGGCGTTATTTCTTGATGTCTCTGACCAGACACCCATCAACAGTATTATT
TTCTCCCATGAAGACGGTACGCGACTGGGCGTGGAGCATCTGGTCGCATTGGGTCACCAGCAAATCGCGC
TGTTAGCGGGCCCATTAAGTTCTGTCTCGGCGCGTCTGCGTCTGGCTGGCTGGCATAAATATCTCACTCG
CAATCAAATTCAGCCGATAGCGGAACGGGAAGGCGACTGGAGTGCCATGTCCGGTTTTCAACAAACCATG
CAAATGCTGAATGAGGGCATCGTTCCCACTGCGATGCTGGTTGCCAACGATCAGATGGCGCTGGGCGCAA
TGCGCGCCATTACCGAGTCCGGGCTGCGCGTTGGTGCGGATATCTCGGTAGTGGGATACGACGATACCGA
AGACAGCTCATGTTATATCCCGCCGTTAACCACCATCAAACAGGATTTTCGCCTGCTGGGGCAAACCAGC
GTGGACCGCTTGCTGCAACTCTCTCAGGGCCAGGCGGTGAAGGGCAATCAGCTGTTGCCCGTCTCACTGG
TGAAAAGAAAAACCACCCTGGCGCCCAATACGCAAACCGCCTCTCCCCGCGCGTTGGCCGATTCATTAAT
GCAGCTGGCACGACAGGTTTCCCGACTGGAAAGCGGGCAGTGAGCGCAACGCAATTAATGTAAGTTAGCT
CACTCATTAGGCACCGGGATCTCGACCGATGCCCTTGAGAGCCTTCAACCCAGTCAGCTCCTTCCGGTGG
GCGCGGGGCATGACTATCGTCGCCGCACTTATGACTGTCTTCTTTATCATGCAACTCGTAGGACAGGTGC
CGGCAGCGCTCTGGGTCATTTTCGGCGAGGACCGCTTTCGCTGGAGCGCGACGATGATCGGCCTGTCGCT
TGCGGTATTCGGAATCTTGCACGCCCTCGCTCAAGCCTTCGTCACTGGTCCCGCCACCAAACGTTTCGGC
GAGAAGCAGGCCATTATCGCCGGCATGGCGGCCGACGCGCTGGGCTACGTCTTGCTGGCGTTCGCGACGC
GAGGCTGGATGGCCTTCCCCATTATGATTCTTCTCGCTTCCGGCGGCATCGGGATGCCCGCGTTGCAGGC
CATGCTGTCCAGGCAGGTAGATGACGACCATCAGGGACAGCTTCAAGGATCGCTCGCGGCTCTTACCAGC
CTAACTTCGATCATTGGACCGCTGATCGTCACGGCGATTTATGCCGCCTCGGCGAGCACATGGAACGGGT
TGGCATGGATTGTAGGCGCCGCCCTATACCTTGTCTGCCTCCCCGCGTTGCGTCGCGGTGCATGGAGCCG
GGCCACCTCGACCTGAATGGAAGCCGGCGGCACCTCGCTAACGGATTCACCACTCCAAGAATTGGAGCCA
ATCAATTCTTGCGGAGAACTGTGAATGCGCAAACCAACCCTTGGCAGAACATATCCATCGCGTCCGCCAT
CTCCAGCAGCCGCACGCGGCGCATCTCGGGCAGCGTTGGGTCCTGGCCACGGGTGCGCATGATCGTGCTC
CTGTCGTTGAGGACCCGGCTAGGCTGGCGGGGTTGCCTTACTGGTTAGCAGAATGAATCACCGATACGCG
AGCGAACGTGAAGCGACTGCTGCTGCAAAACGTCTGCGACCTGAGCAACAACATGAATGGTCTTCGGTTT
CCGTGTTTCGTAAAGTCTGGAAACGCGGAAGTCAGCGCCCTGCACCATTATGTTCCGGATCTGCATCGCA
GGATGCTGCTGGCTACCCTGTGGAACACCTACATCTGTATTAACGAAGCGCTGGCATTGACCCTGAGTGA
TTTTTCTCTGGTCCCGCCGCATCCATACCGCCAGTTGTTTACCCTCACAACGTTCCAGTAACCGGGCATG
TTCATCATCAGTAACCCGTATCGTGAGCATCCTCTCTCGTTTCATCGGTATCATTACCCCCATGAACAGA
AATCCCCCTTACACGGAGGCATCAGTGACCAAACAGGAAAAAACCGCCCTTAACATGGCCCGCTTTATCA
GAAGCCAGACATTAACGCTTCTGGAGAAACTCAACGAGCTGGACGCGGATGAACAGGCAGACATCTGTGA
ATCGCTTCACGACCACGCTGATGAGCTTTACCGCAGCTGCCTCGCGCGTTTCGGTGATGACGGTGAAAAC
CTCTGACACATGCAGCTCCCGGAGACGGTCACAGCTTGTCTGTAAGCGGATGCCGGGAGCAGACAAGCCC
GTCAGGGCGCGTCAGCGGGTGTTGGCGGGTGTCGGGGCGCAGCCATGACCCAGTCACGTAGCGATAGCGG
AGTGTATACTGGCTTAACTATGCGGCATCAGAGCAGATTGTACTGAGAGTGCACCATTGCGGTGTGAAAT
ACCGCACAGATGCGTAAGGAGAAAATACCGCATCAGGCGCTCTTCCGCTTCCTCGCTCACTGACTCGCTG
CGCTCGGTCGTTCGGCTGCGGCGAGCGGTATCAGCTCACTCAAAGGCGGTAATACGGTTATCCACAGAAT
CAGGGGATAACGCAGGAAAGAACATGTGAGCAAAAGGCCAGCAAAAGGCCAGGAACCGTAAAAAGGCCGC
GTTGCTGGCGTTTTTCCATAGGCTCCGCCCCCCTGACGAGCATCACAAAAATCGACGCTCAAGTCAGAGG
TGGCGAAACCCGACAGGACTATAAAGATACCAGGCGTTTCCCCCTGGAAGCTCCCTCGTGCGCTCTCCTG
TTCCGACCCTGCCGCTTACCGGATACCTGTCCGCCTTTCTCCCTTCGGGAAGCGTGGCGCTTTCTCATAG
CTCACGCTGTAGGTATCTCAGTTCGGTGTAGGTCGTTCGCTCCAAGCTGGGCTGTGTGCACGAACCCCCC
GTTCAGCCCGACCGCTGCGCCTTATCCGGTAACTATCGTCTTGAGTCCAACCCGGTAAGACACGACTTAT
CGCCACTGGCAGCAGCCACTGGTAACAGGATTAGCAGAGCGAGGTATGTAGGCGGTGCTACAGAGTTCTT
GAAGTGGTGGCCTAACTACGGCTACACTAGAAGGACAGTATTTGGTATCTGCGCTCTGCTGAAGCCAGTT
ACCTTCGGAAAAAGAGTTGGTAGCTCTTGATCCGGCAAACAAACCACCGCTGGTAGCGGTGGTTTTTTTG
TTTGCAAGCAGCAGATTACGCGCAGAAAAAAAGGATCTCAAGAAGATCCTTTGATCTTTTCTACGGGGTC
TGACGCTCAGTGGAACGAAAACTCACGTTAAGGGATTTTGGTCATGAGATTATCAAAAAGGATCTTCACC
TAGATCCTTTTAAATTAAAAATGAAGTTTTAAATCAATCTAAAGTATATATGAGTAAACTTGGTCTGACA
GTTACCAATGCTTAATCAGTGAGGCACCTATCTCAGCGATCTGTCTATTTCGTTCATCCATAGTTGCCTG
ACTCCCCGTCGTGTAGATAACTACGATACGGGAGGGCTTACCATCTGGCCCCAGTGCTGCAATGATACCG
CGAGACCCACGCTCACCGGCTCCAGATTTATCAGCAATAAACCAGCCAGCCGGAAGGGCCGAGCGCAGAA
GTGGTCCTGCAACTTTATCCGCCTCCATCCAGTCTATTAATTGTTGCCGGGAAGCTAGAGTAAGTAGTTC
GCCAGTTAATAGTTTGCGCAACGTTGTTGCCATTGCTGCAGGCATCGTGGTGTCACGCTCGTCGTTTGGT
ATGGCTTCATTCAGCTCCGGTTCCCAACGATCAAGGCGAGTTACATGATCCCCCATGTTGTGCAAAAAAG
CGGTTAGCTCCTTCGGTCCTCCGATCGTTGTCAGAAGTAAGTTGGCCGCAGTGTTATCACTCATGGTTAT
GGCAGCACTGCATAATTCTCTTACTGTCATGCCATCCGTAAGATGCTTTTCTGTGACTGGTGAGTACTCA
ACCAAGTCATTCTGAGAATAGTGTATGCGGCGACCGAGTTGCTCTTGCCCGGCGTCAACACGGGATAATA
CCGCGCCACATAGCAGAACTTTAAAAGTGCTCATCATTGGAAAACGTTCTTCGGGGCGAAAACTCTCAAG
GATCTTACCGCTGTTGAGATCCAGTTCGATGTAACCCACTCGTGCACCCAACTGATCTTCAGCATCTTTT
ACTTTCACCAGCGTTTCTGGGTGAGCAAAAACAGGAAGGCAAAATGCCGCAAAAAAGGGAATAAGGGCGA
CACGGAAATGTTGAATACTCATACTCTTCCTTTTTCAATATTATTGAAGCATTTATCAGGGTTATTGTCT
CATGAGCGGATACATATTTGAATGTATTTAGAAAAATAAACAAATAGGGGTTCCGCGCACATTTCCCCGA
AAAGTGCCACCTGACGTCTAAGAAACCATTATTATCATGACATTAACCTATAAAAATAGGCGTATCACGA
GGCCCTTTCGTCTTCAAGAA
