>Addgene plasmid #139793 | pET19b_4CL:P7SHb + STS:P8SHb | depositor partial sequence | sequence record 298532 | pET19b_4CL:P7SHb + STS:P8SHb sequence 1863 bps
TTAACGTTTCAAATACTCGTTCTTTTCCTCCAGCTCACGGATTTCGCGTTTAAGCTCTTCATTTTTTTCT
TCCAATTCACGAATCTCGTCTTCCGGGGAGCCGCTGCCACCCAGACCATTTGCCAGTTTTGCACGCAGAT
CTTTACGCAGAATTTTACCGCTCGGTGCTTTCGGAATGCTCTCGGTAAAAAACACTTTGTTGATGCGTTT
GTAGAACACCACCTGTTTGCTAACAAACTGTTTAACATCATCTTCGCTCAGTTCGCTATCTTTGCTTTTC
ACAACAAATGCAACCGGAACTTCGCCTGCTGCTTCTTCTTTCATTGCAACAACTGCAACATCGGTAATAT
CCGGATGACCAATCAGCAGTGCTTCCAGTTCTGCCGGTGCAACCTGAAAACCTTTGTATTTGATCAGCTC
TTTCAGACGATCCACAATAAACAGTTCGTCATCATCATCAATCAGACCAATATCACCTGTATGCAGCCAA
CCATCTTTATCAATGGTTTCTGCGGTTGCTGCCGGATTATTCAGATAGCCTTTCATAATCTGGTGACCAC
GAATACAAATTTCACCAGGCTGATTACGGCTCAGGCTATCACCGGTATCCGGATCAACAATTTTCATTTC
TGCATTACGAACAACGGTGCCACATGCACCACTTTTAACCGGAAACGGTTCTTTTGCAAAACCCAGGCTC
ATTGCCAGAACCGGACCTGCTTCGGTCATACCATAACCCTGACCCAGTTTTGCATTCGGAAATTTGGCAT
TAACTGCATCTTCCAGTTCTTTACCCAGCGGAGCTGCACCGCTTTTAACAACACGAATGCTGCTCAGATC
ATATTTTTCGGTTTCGCTGCTTTTTGCAATTGCCAGAACAATAGGCGGAACCATCGGTGCAACGGTAACT
TTACAACGCTGGATCAGTTCCAGCAGCAGATTAATTTCAAATTTCGGCATAATCAGAATTGCTGCACCAA
CACGCAGACCACACAGCATAATGCTATTCAGTGCATAAATATGAAACATCGGCAGCACACACAGAATAAC
ATCGTCGCTATGAAAATACAGATTCGGATTTTCACCATCAACCTGCTGTGCAACGCTGGTAACCAGACCT
TTATGGGTCAGCATAACACCTTTCGGCAGACCGGTGGTGCCGCTGCTATACGGCAGTGCAACAACATCAT
CCGGACTAATTTCAACGCTATCAATAACTTCGCTTGCTTCGGTGGTGCTCTGGGTCAGTTCGGTAAAACG
CAGACAACCTTCCGGAATCGGAACGCTTTCATTATCATCGATGCAAACAATCACAACACCATCATCATTT
TGCAGCGGTTTGATTTTGTCCACGTAACGTGCTTCGGTAATAATCAGTTTGGTGTTGCTTGCTTTTGCCT
GTTTTGCAATTTCTGCCGGTGTAAAAAACGGATTTGCTGCGGTTGCGGTTGCACCACGAAAGCTGGCTGC
CAGAAAGCTCAGAACAAATTCCGGACAATTCGGCAGCAGCAGCATAACAACGTCATTCTGATTCACACCC
AGTTTATGAAAATTGGCTGCAATCTGACGGCTGATCACATGAACATCACTATAGGTATAAACATGACCGG
TCGGACCATTAATCAGACACGGTTTGGTGGCAAACTCGCTAATGTTCTGAAAGATATAATCGTGCAGGCT
CAGATGATTCGGAATATAGATATCCGGCAGTTTGCTACGAAAAATCACGTCGCTGTTGTTATTGTTGCTC
TGTTTTTCCATAACCTGGCTAACTGCCTGTTCTTGCGGTGCCATATGCTTGTCGTCGTCGTCGATATGGC
CGCTGCTGTGATGATGATGATGATGATGATGATGATGGCCCAT
