>Addgene plasmid #139793 | pET19b_4CL:P7SHb + STS:P8SHb | depositor partial sequence | sequence record 298533 | pET19b_4CL:P7SHb + STS:P8SHb sequence 1353 bps
TTAGCGCTCAAGATACTCGTTCTCGCGCTTTAATTCGCGGATTTTGCGCTCCAATTCGCGGTTTTCGCGC
TTCAGCTCTTCGATTTTATCTTCGGGGGAGCCGCTGCCATTGGTAACCATCGGAATGCTATGCAGAACAA
CGGTTTCAATGGTCAGACCCGGACCAAAACCAAACAGAACACCCCAATCCAGACCTTCACCGGTGGTTGC
ACGTTCACCTTTCAGGCTTTTTTTGCGCATTTCATCCAGAATAAACAGAACACATGCGCTGCTCATATTA
CCATATTCGCTCAGAACATGACGGGTTGCTTCCAGTTTCTTTTTGTCCAGGTTCAGTTTTGCTTCAACTG
CATCCAGAATTGCCGGACCACCCGGATGTGCAATCCAAAACAGGCTATTCCAATCGCTAATACCCAGCGG
ATCAAATGCCTGGGTCAGACATTTTTCAACATTTTCGCTAATCAGGGTCGGAACATTCGGCCACAGATGA
AAGGTCAGACCAACTTCACGCAGATTACCTGCAATTGCACCGGCACTATTCGGAATAAAGGTCTGTGCTG
CGCTAACCAGCTGAAACAGCGGACGTTCAATGCTAATATCCGGATCGCTACCAACAATAACTGCTGCGCT
ACCATCACCAAACAGTGCCTGACCAACCAGGCTATCCAGTGCATCTTCGCTCGGACCACGAAAGGTAACA
ACGGTAATTTCGCTACAAACAACCAGAACACGTGCACCGGCATTATTTTCTGCCAGATCTTTTGCGGTAC
GCAGAACGGTGCCACCGGCATAACAACCCTGATGATACAGCATAACACGACGAACGCTCGGTTCCAGACC
CAGCAGATTTGCCAGTTTATAATCTGCACCAGGCATTTCAACACCACTGGTGGTACAAAAAACCAGATGG
GTAATTTTGCTTTTCGGCTGACCCCATTCTTTCAGGGCTTTCAGTGCTGCTTCTTTACCCAGTTTCGGAA
CTTCTGCGGTGATAATTTCTTGACGAATATTCAGGCTCGGTGCCATATATGCACCAATATTCGGATGTTC
TTCCAGCATTTCTTCGGTCAGGTGGATATAGCGTTTTTTGATCATGCTTTTATCGCAGATGCGGTTAAAT
TTCTTTTTCAGTGCGGTCATGTGTTCGCTTTTGGTCACTTTAAAGTAATAATCGGCATAATCGCTCTGAT
AAACACAATGATCCGGTGTTGCGGTGCCAATTGCCAGAATGGTTGCCGGACCTTTTGCACGCTGTGCATT
ACGAAATTCTTCAACGCTTGCCATATGCTTGTCGTCGTCGTCGATATGGCCGCTGCTGTGATGATGATGA
TGATGATGATGATGATGGCCCAT
